>Addgene plasmid #229452 | sgYAP-TAZ-2 | addgene full sequence | sequence record 457749 | Addgene NGS Result
TTAATGTAGTCTTATGCAATACTCTTGTAGTCTTGCAACATGGTAACGATGAGTTAGCAACATGCCTTAC
AAGGAGAGAAAAAGCACCGTGCATGCCGATTGGTGGAAGTAAGGTGGTACGATCGTGCCTTATTAGGAAG
GCAACAGACGGGTCTGACATGGATTGGACGAACCACTGAATTGCCGCATTGCAGAGATATTGTATTTAAG
TGCCTAGCTCGATACATAAACGGGTCTCTCTGGTTAGACCAGATCTGAGCCTGGGAGCTCTCTGGCTAAC
TAGGGAACCCACTGCTTAAGCCTCAATAAAGCTTGCCTTGAGTGCTTCAAGTAGTGTGTGCCCGTCTGTT
GTGTGACTCTGGTAACTAGAGATCCCTCAGACCCTTTTAGTCAGTGTGGAAAATCTCTAGCAGTGGCGCC
CGAACAGGGACTTGAAAGCGAAAGGGAAACCAGAGGAGCTCTCTCGACGCAGGACTCGGCTTGCTGAAGC
GCGCACGGCAAGAGGCGAGGGGCGGCGACTGGTGAGTACGCCAAAAATTTTGACTAGCGGAGGCTAGAAG
GAGAGAGATGGGTGCGAGAGCGTCAGTATTAAGCGGGGGAGAATTAGATCGCGATGGGAAAAAATTCGGT
TAAGGCCAGGGGGAAAGAAAAAATATAAATTAAAACATATAGTATGGGCAAGCAGGGAGCTAGAACGATT
CGCAGTTAATCCTGGCCTGTTAGAAACATCAGAAGGCTGTAGACAAATACTGGGACAGCTACAACCATCC
CTTCAGACAGGATCAGAAGAACTTAGATCATTATATAATACAGTAGCAACCCTCTATTGTGTGCATCAAA
GGATAGAGATAAAAGACACCAAGGAAGCTTTAGACAAGATAGAGGAAGAGCAAAACAAAAGTAAGACCAC
CGCACAGCAAGCGGCCGCTGATCTTCAGACCTGGAGGAGGAGATATGAGGGACAATTGGAGAAGTGAATT
ATATAAATATAAAGTAGTAAAAATTGAACCATTAGGAGTAGCACCCACCAAGGCAAAGAGAAGAGTGGTG
CAGAGAGAAAAAAGAGCAGTGGGAATAGGAGCTTTGTTCCTTGGGTTCTTGGGAGCAGCAGGAAGCACTA
TGGGCGCAGCGTCAATGACGCTGACGGTACAGGCCAGACAATTATTGTCTGGTATAGTGCAGCAGCAGAA
CAATTTGCTGAGGGCTATTGAGGCGCAACAGCATCTGTTGCAACTCACAGTCTGGGGCATCAAGCAGCTC
CAGGCAAGAATCCTGGCTGTGGAAAGATACCTAAAGGATCAACAGCTCCTGGGGATTTGGGGTTGCTCTG
GAAAACTCATTTGCACCACTGCTGTGCCTTGGAATGCTAGTTGGAGTAATAAATCTCTGGAACAGATTTG
GAATCACACGACCTGGATGGAGTGGGACAGAGAAATTAACAATTACACAAGCTTAATACACTCCTTAATT
GAAGAATCGCAAAACCAGCAAGAAAAGAATGAACAAGAATTATTGGAATTAGATAAATGGGCAAGTTTGT
GGAATTGGTTTAACATAACAAATTGGCTGTGGTATATAAAATTATTCATAATGATAGTAGGAGGCTTGGT
AGGTTTAAGAATAGTTTTTGCTGTACTTTCTATAGTGAATAGAGTTAGGCAGGGATATTCACCATTATCG
TTTCAGACCCACCTCCCAACCCCGAGGGGACCCAGAGAGGGCCTATTTCCCATGATTCCTTCATATTTGC
ATATACGATACAAGGCTGTTAGAGAGATAATTAGAATTAATTTGACTGTAAACACAAAGATATTAGTACA
AAATACGTGACGTAGAAAGTAATAATTTCTTGGGTAGTTTGCAGTTTTAAAATTATGTTTTAAAATGGAC
TATCATATGCTTACCGTAACTTGAAAGTATTTCGATTTCTTGGCTTTATATATCTTGTGGAAAGGACGAA
ACACCGGTGCACGATCTGATGCCCGGGTTTCAGAGCTATGCACAAGAGTGCATAGCAAGTTGAAATAAGG
CTAGTCCGTTATCAACTTTGCTGGAAACAGCAAAGTGGCACCGAGTCGGTGCTTTTTTTGCGTGACCGAG
CTTGTCTGCCCGCGCAGTCCACTAGACAGACGCGCAGAGGTCGGGCGGGCCTAGGGCCAATTTCCCATGG
TTCCCTTCATTTGCATATATGATGTAATAAGGTTATGGAGACTATTAAACTTAGCCCTAATCAAACTATA
TGATGATAATGTGTGTGGTACAAAAGGTCATAACTTATTATATACTTTGAAACTTAAAAAAGGGTTACAG
TTTAGTCACCATAACTGTAAAATTTTTTCTATTCTTAGCTTTATATAGTTCTTGAGAGGCCATGTTTATC
GATCTTCTTCCGCCACGAGCTGTTTAAGAGCTATGCTGGAAACAGCATAGCAAGTTTAAATAAGGCTAGT
CCGTTATCAACTTTGCTGGAAACAGCAAAGTGGCACCGAGTCGGTGCTTTTTTTGAATTCTAGATCTTGA
GACAAATGGCAGTATTCATCCACAATTTTAAAAGAAAAGGGGGGATTGGGGGGTACAGTGCAGGGGAAAG
AATAGTAGACATAATAGCAACAGACATACAAACTAAAGAATTACAAAAACAAATTACAAAAATTCAAAAT
TTTCGGGTTTATTACAGGGACAGCAGAGATCCACTTTGGCGCCGGCTCGAGTGGCTCCGGTGCCCGTCAG
TGGGCAGAGCGCACATCGCCCACAGTCCCCGAGAAGTTGGGGGGAGGGGTCGGCAATTGAACCGGTGCCT
AGAGAAGGTGGCGCGGGGTAAACTGGGAAAGTGATGTCGTGTACTGGCTCCGCCTTTTTCCCGAGGGTGG
GGGAGAACCGTATATAAGTGCAGTAGTCGCCGTGAACGTTCTTTTTCGCAACGGGTTTGCCGCCAGAACA
CAGGTGTCGTGACGCGGGATCCGCCACCATGGATTACAAAGACGATGACGATAAGATGGTGAGCAAGGGC
GAGGAGCTGTTCACCGGGGTGGTGCCCATCCTGGTCGAGCTGGACGGCGACGTAAACGGCCACAAGTTCA
GCGTGTCCGGCGAGGGCGAGGGCGATGCCACCTACGGCAAGCTGACCCTGAAGTTCATCTGCACCACCGG
CAAGCTGCCCGTGCCCTGGCCCACCCTCGTGACCACCCTGACCTACGGCGTGCAGTGCTTCAGCCGCTAC
CCCGACCACATGAAGCAGCACGACTTCTTCAAGTCCGCCATGCCCGAAGGCTACGTCCAGGAGCGCACCA
TCTTCTTCAAGGACGACGGCAACTACAAGACCCGCGCCGAGGTGAAGTTCGAGGGCGACACCCTGGTGAA
CCGCATCGAGCTGAAGGGCATCGACTTCAAGGAGGACGGCAACATCCTGGGGCACAAGCTGGAGTACAAC
TACAACAGCCACAACGTCTATATCATGGCCGACAAGCAGAAGAACGGCATCAAGGTGAACTTCAAGATCC
GCCACAACATCGAGGACGGCAGCGTGCAGCTCGCCGACCACTACCAGCAGAACACCCCCATCGGCGACGG
CCCCGTGCTGCTGCCCGACAACCACTACCTGAGCACCCAGTCCGCCCTGAGCAAAGACCCCAACGAGAAG
CGCGATCACATGGTCCTGCTGGAGTTCGTGACCGCCGCCGGGATCACTCTCGGCATGGACGAGCTGTACA
AGGCTAGCGGCAGCGGCGCCACCAACTTCAGCCTGCTGAAGCAGGCCGGCGACGTGGAGGAGAACCCCGG
CCCCATGAAGACCTTCAACATCTCTCAGCAGGACCTTGAGCTGGTGGAAGTTGCCACTGAGAAAATCACC
ATGCTCTATGAGGACAACAAGCACCATGTTGGTGCTGCCATCAGGACCAAGACAGGAGAAATCATCTCTG
CTGTCCACATTGAAGCCTACATTGGCAGGGTCACTGTGTGTGCAGAGGCCATTGCCATTGGGTCTGCAGT
CTCCAATGGGCAGAAGGACTTTGACACCATTGTGGCTGTGAGGCACCCCTACAGTGATGAGGTGGACAGG
TCCATCAGAGTGGTGTCCCCCTGTGGCATGTGCAGGGAGCTCATCTCAGACTATGCCCCTGATTGCTTTG
TTCTGATTGAGATGAATGGCAAGCTGGTCAAGACAACCATTGAGGAGCTGATTCCACTGAAATACACCAG
AAACTAAAAGTAGCGCGTTAAGTCGACAATCAACCTCTGGATTACAAAATTTGTGAAAGATTGACTGGTA
TTCTTAACTATGTTGCTCCTTTTACGCTATGTGGATACGCTGCTTTAATGCCTTTGTATCATGCTATTGC
TTCCCGTATGGCTTTCATTTTCTCCTCCTTGTATAAATCCTGGTTGCTGTCTCTTTATGAGGAGTTGTGG
CCCGTTGTCAGGCAACGTGGCGTGGTGTGCACTGTGTTTGCTGACGCAACCCCCACTGGTTGGGGCATTG
CCACCACCTGTCAGCTCCTTTCCGGGACTTTCGCTTTCCCCCTCCCTATTGCCACGGCGGAACTCATCGC
CGCCTGCCTTGCCCGCTGCTGGACAGGGGCTCGGCTGTTGGGCACTGACAATTCCGTGGTGTTGTCGGGG
AAATCATCGTCCTTTCCTTGGCTGCTCGCCTGTGTTGCCACCTGGATTCTGCGCGGGACGTCCTTCTGCT
ACGTCCCTTCGGCCCTCAATCCAGCGGACCTTCCTTCCCGCGGCCTGCTGCCGGCTCTGCGGCCTCTTCC
GCGTCTTCGCCTTCGCCCTCAGACGAGTCGGATCTCCCTTTGGGCCGCCTCCCCGCGTCGACTTTAAGAC
CAATGACTTACAAGGCAGCTGTAGATCTTAGCCACTTTTTAAAAGAAAAGGGGGGACTGGAAGGGCTAAT
TCACTCCCAACGAAGACAAGATCTGCTTTTTGCTTGTACTGGGTCTCTCTGGTTAGACCAGATCTGAGCC
TGGGAGCTCTCTGGCTAACTAGGGAACCCACTGCTTAAGCCTCAATAAAGCTTGCCTTGAGTGCTTCAAG
TAGTGTGTGCCCGTCTGTTGTGTGACTCTGGTAACTAGAGATCCCTCAGACCCTTTTAGTCAGTGTGGAA
AATCTCTAGCAGTACGTATAGTAGTTCATGTCATCTTATTATTCAGTATTTATAACTTGCAAAGAAATGA
ATATCAGAGAGTGAGAGGAACTTGTTTATTGCAGCTTATAATGGTTACAAATAAAGCAATAGCATCACAA
ATTTCACAAATAAAGCATTTTTTTCACTGCATTCTAGTTGTGGTTTGTCCAAACTCATCAATGTATCTTA
TCATGTCTGGCTCTAGCTATCCCGCCCCTAACTCCGCCCATCCCGCCCCTAACTCCGCCCAGTTCCGCCC
ATTCTCCGCCCCATGGCTGACTAATTTTTTTTATTTATGCAGAGGCCGAGGCCGCCTCGGCCTCTGAGCT
ATTCCAGAAGTAGTGAGGAGGCTTTTTTGGAGGCCTAGGGACGTACCCAATTCGCCCTATAGTGAGTCGT
ATTACGCGCGCTCACTGGCCGTCGTTTTACAACGTCGTGACTGGGAAAACCCTGGCGTTACCCAACTTAA
TCGCCTTGCAGCACATCCCCCTTTCGCCAGCTGGCGTAATAGCGAAGAGGCCCGCACCGATCGCCCTTCC
CAACAGTTGCGCAGCCTGAATGGCGAATGGG
[124 nt withheld, positions 5702-5825]
C
[91 nt withheld, positions 5827-5917]
A
[49 nt withheld, positions 5919-5967]
CCTTTGACGTTGGAGTCCACGTTCTTT
[37 nt withheld, positions 5995-6031]
ACCCTATCTCGGTCTATTCTTTTGATTTATAAGGGATTTTGCCGATTTCGGCCTATTGGTTAAAAAATGA
GCTGATTTAACAAAAATTTAACGCGAATTTTAACAAAATATTAACGCTTACAATTTAGGTGGCACTTTTC
GGGGAAATGTGCGCGGAACCCCTATTTGTTTATTTTTCTAAATACATTCAAATATGTATCCGCTCATGAG
ACAATAACCCTGATAAATGCTTCAATAATATTGAAAAAGGAAGAGTATGAGTATTCAACATTTCCGTGTC
GCCCTTATTCCCTTTTTTGCGGCATTTTGCCTTCCTGTTTTTGCTCACCCAGAAACGCTGGTGAAAGTAA
AAGATGCTGAAGATCAGTTGGGTGCACGAGTGGGTTACATCGAACTGGATCTCAACAGCGGTAAGATCCT
TGAGAGTTTTCGCCCCGAAGAACGTTTTCCAATGATGAGCACTTTTAAAGTTCTGCTATGTGGCGCGGTA
TTATCCCGTATTGACGCCGGGCAAGAGCAACTCGGTCGCCGCATACACTATTCTCAGAATGACTTGGTTG
AGTACTCACCAGTCACAGAAAAGCATCTTACGGATGGCATGACAGTAAGAGAATTATGCAGTGCTGCCAT
AACCATGAGTGATAACACTGCGGCCAACTTACTTCTGACAACGATCGGAGGACCGAAGGAGCTAACCGCT
TTTTTGCACAACATGGGGGATCATGTAACTCGCCTTGATCGTTGGGAACCGGAGCTGAATGAAGCCATAC
CAAACGACGAGCGTGACACCACGATGCCTGTAGCAATGGCAACAACGTTGCGCAAACTATTAACTGGCGA
ACTACTTACTCTAGCTTCCCGGCAACAATTAATAGACTGGATGGAGGCGGATAAAGTTGCAGGACCACTT
CTGCGCTCGGCCCTTCCGGCTGGCTGGTTTATTGCTGATAAATCTGGAGCCGGTGAGCGTGGGTCTCGCG
GTATCATTGCAGCACTGGGGCCAGATGGTAAGCCCTCCCGTATCGTAGTTATCTACACGACGGGGAGTCA
GGCAACTATGGATGAACGAAATAGACAGATCGCTGAGATAGGTGCCTCACTGATTAAGCATTGGTAACTG
TCAGACCAAGTTTACTCATATATACTTTAGATTGATTTAAAACTTCATTTTTAATTTAAAAGGATCTAGG
TGAAGATCCTTTTTGATAATCTCATGACCAAAATCCCTTAACGTGAGTTTTCGTTCCACTGAGCGTCAGA
CCCCGTAGAAAAGATCAAAGGATCTTCTTGAGATCCTTTTTTTCTGCGCGTAATCTGCTGCTTGCAAACA
AAAAAACCACCGCTACCAGCGGTGGTTTGTTTGCCGGATCAAGAGCTACCAACTCTTTTTCCGAAGGTAA
CTGGCTTCAGCAGAGCGCAGATACCAAATACTGTTCTTCTAGTGTAGCCGTAGTTAGGCCACCACTTCAA
GAACTCTGTAGCACCGCCTACATACCTCGCTCTGCTAATCCTGTTACCAGTGGCTGCTGCCAGTGGCGAT
AAGTCGTGTCTTACCGGGTTGGACTCAAGACGATAGTTACCGGATAAGGCGCAGCGGTCGGGCTGAACGG
GGGGTTCGTGCACACAGCCCAGCTTGGAGCGAACGACCTACACCGAACTGAGATACCTACAGCGTGAGCT
ATGAGAAAGCGCCACGCTTCCCGAAGGGAGAAAGGCGGACAGGTATCCGGTAAGCGGCAGGGTCGGAACA
GGAGAGCGCACGAGGGAGCTTCCAGGGGGAAACGCCTGGTATCTTTATAGTCCTGTCGGGTTTCGCCACC
TCTGACTTGAGCGTCGATTTTTGTGATGCTCGTCAGGGGGGCGGAGCCTATGGAAAAACGCCAGCAACGC
GGCCTTTTTACGGTTCCTGGCCTTTTGCTGGCCTTTTGCTCACATGTTCTTTCCTGCGTTATCCCCTGAT
TCTGTGGATAACCGTATTACCGCCTTTGAGTGAGCTGATACCGCTCGCCGCAGCCGAACGACCGAGCGCA
GCGAGTCAGTGAGCGAGGAAGCGGAAGAGCGCCCAATACGCAAACCGCCTCTCCCCGCGCGTTGGCCGAT
TCATTAATGCAGCTGGCACGACAGGTTTCCCGACTGGAAAGCGGGCAGTGAGCGCAACGCAATTAATGTG
AGTTAGCTCACTCATTAGGCACCCCAGGCTTTACACTTTATGCTTCCGGCTCGTATGTTGTGTGGAATTG
TGAGCGGATAACAATTTCACACAGGAAACAGCTATGACCATGATTACGCCAAGCGCGCAATTAACCCTCA
CTAAAGGGAACAAAAGCTGGAGCTGCAAGC
Features (pLannotate 1.2.2; 29 found; start..end, strand, type, name):
      5..231     +  promoter       RSV promoter: Rous sarcoma virus enhancer/promoter
    232..412     +  LTR            5' LTR (truncated): truncated 5' long terminal repeat (LTR) from HIV-1
    459..584     +  misc_feature   HIV-1 Ψ: packaging signal of human immunodeficiency virus type 1
    568..931     +  CDS            HIV-1 gag (fragment): gag protein from human immunodeficiency virus 1; gag
   1077..1310    +  misc_feature   RRE: The Rev response element (RRE) of HIV-1 allows for Rev-dependent mRNA export from the nucleus to the cytoplasm.
   1687..1713    +  CDS            Rev (fragment): human immunodeficiency virus 1 (HIV-1) Rev protein; rev; enhances nuclear export of unspliced and incompletely spliced viral mRNAs
   1717..1957    +  promoter       U6 promoter: RNA polymerase III promoter for human U6 snRNA
   2010..2048    +  misc_RNA       tracrRNA (fragment): trans-activating CRISPR RNA for the Streptococcus pyogenes CRISPR/Cas9 system
   2420..2463    +  misc_RNA       tracrRNA (fragment): trans-activating CRISPR RNA for the Streptococcus pyogenes CRISPR/Cas9 system
   2546..2663    +  misc_feature   cPPT/CTS: central polypurine tract and central termination sequence of HIV-1
   2732..2943    +  promoter       EF-1α core promoter: core promoter for human elongation factor EF-1α
   2996..3712    +  CDS            EGFP: EGFP is a basic (constitutively fluorescent) green fluorescent protein published in 1996, derived from Aequorea victoria. It is reported to be a rapidly-maturing weak dimer with moderate acid sensitivity.
   3785..4204    +  CDS            bsr: BSR_BACCE - Experimental evidence at protein level: Swiss-Prot protein existence level 1. Catalyzes the deamination of the cytosine moiety of the antibiotics blasticidin S, cytomycin and acetylblasticidin S. From Bacillus cereus.
   4228..4816    +  misc_feature   WPRE: woodchuck hepatitis virus posttranscriptional regulatory element
   4867..4886    +  misc_feature   cPPT/CTS (fragment): central polypurine tract and central termination sequence of HIV-1
   4888..5121    +  LTR            3' LTR (ΔU3): self-inactivating 3' long terminal repeat (LTR) from HIV-1
   5199..5320    +  polyA_signal   SV40 poly(A) signal: SV40 polyadenylation signal
   5360..5495    +  rep_origin     SV40 ori: SV40 origin of replication
   5516..5534    -  promoter       T7 promoter: promoter for bacteriophage T7 RNA polymerase
   5542..5697    +  CDS            lacZα (fragment): LacZα fragment of β-galactosidase; lacZ fragment
   5702..6130    +  rep_origin     f1 ori (sequence partly withheld): f1 bacteriophage origin of replication; arrow indicates direction of (+) strand synthesis
   6183..6287    +  promoter       AmpR promoter: bla
   6288..7148    +  CDS            AmpR: β-lactamase; bla; confers resistance to ampicillin, carbenicillin, and related antibiotics
   7319..7907    +  rep_origin     ori: high-copy-number ColE1/pMB1/pBR322/pUC origin of replication
   8090..8182    +  CDS            lacI (fragment): lac repressor; lacI; The lac repressor binds to the lac operator to inhibit transcription in E. coli. This inhibition can be relieved by adding lactose or isopropyl-β-D-thiogalactopyranoside (IPTG).
   8195..8216    +  protein_bind   CAP binding site: CAP binding activates transcription in the presence of cAMP. E. coli catabolite activator protein
   8231..8261    +  promoter       lac promoter: promoter for the E. coli lac operon
   8269..8285    +  protein_bind   lac operator: The lac repressor binds to the lac operator to inhibit transcription in E. coli. This inhibition can be relieved by adding lactose or isopropyl-β-D-thiogalactopyranoside (IPTG). lac repressor encoded by lacI
   8330..8348    +  promoter       T3 promoter: promoter for bacteriophage T3 RNA polymerase
