[The description below was written by a language model from this plasmid's Addgene catalogue record and pLannotate feature annotations shown in this document.]
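Description:
sgYAP-TAZ-2 is a lentiviral CRISPR guide vector built on the LentiVi backbone for simultaneous knockout of the human paralogs YAP1 and WWTR1 (TAZ). It carries two guide RNA cassettes in tandem. According to the catalogue entry, one is driven by a human U6 promoter and the other by a bovine U6 promoter. The feature table annotates the human U6 promoter followed by two separate S. pyogenes tracrRNA scaffold fragments, consistent with a dual-guide layout, but the second Pol III promoter was not picked up by the annotation. The record does not say which promoter drives which guide. No Cas9 coding sequence is annotated, so the nuclease would need to be supplied separately, for example from a Cas9-expressing cell line.

Downstream of a cPPT/CTS element, the EF-1α core (EFS) promoter drives EGFP linked to the blasticidin deaminase gene bsr. The catalogue describes this cassette as GFP-P2A-BlastR, so transduced cells can be tracked by green fluorescence or selected with blasticidin. A WPRE follows to enhance transcript expression.

The viral framework is third-generation in style. An RSV promoter is fused to a truncated HIV-1 5' LTR, followed by the Ψ packaging signal and RRE, and the 3' LTR is a self-inactivating ΔU3 version. Packaging functions must therefore be provided in trans. The bacterial backbone contains a high-copy pUC-type origin and ampicillin resistance, along with an f1 origin, an SV40 origin and poly(A) signal, and residual lac and T7/T3 elements. The construct was made by Gibson cloning and is associated with a study of YAP/TAZ dependencies in human cancer.
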