Addgene plasmid #229452: sgYAP-TAZ-2
Purpose: knockout of YAP1 and WWTR1 (TAZ)
Depositing lab: Christopher Vakoc. Depositing organization: Cold Spring Harbor Laboratory. Publication: MARK2/MARK3 kinases are catalytic co-dependencies of YAP/TAZ in human cancer. Klingbeil O, Skopelitis D, Tonelli C, Yoshimoto T, Alpsoy A, Panepinto MC, Minicozzi F, Merrill JR, Cafiero AM, Aggarwal D, Russo S, Ha T, Demerdash OE, Wee TL, Spector DL, Lyons SK, Tuveson DA, Cifani P, Vakoc CR. Cancer Discov. 2024 Jul 26. doi: 10.1158/2159-8290.CD-23-1529. PubMed 39058094.
Backbone
  Vector backbone: LentiVi
  Vector type: Mammalian Expression, Lentiviral, CRISPR
  Selectable markers: Blasticidin ; GFP-P2A-BlastR
Growth in bacteria
  Bacterial resistance: Ampicillin, 100 μg/mL
  Growth temperature: 37°C
  Growth strain: NEB Stable
  Copy number: High Copy
Gene/Insert
  Gene/Insert name: sgYAP-TAZ-2
  gRNA/shRNA sequence: GTGCACGATCTGATGCCCGG;ATCTTCTTCCGCCACGAGCT
  Species: H. sapiens (human)
  Entrez Gene: YAP1 (a.k.a. COB1, YAP, YAP-1, YAP2, YAP65, YKI); WWTR1 (a.k.a. TAZ)
  Promoter: hU6;bU6;EFS
  Cloning method: Gibson Cloning
Terms and licenses: Academic/Nonprofit Terms; Industry Terms: Not Available to Industry
How to cite: sgYAP-TAZ-2 was a gift from Christopher Vakoc (Addgene plasmid # 229452 ; http://n2t.net/addgene:229452 ; RRID:Addgene_229452)
